>Addgene plasmid #228766 | p70.unipA.NGFR.mCMV.PGK.mBFP2.p27K.WPRE | addgene full sequence | sequence record 472206 | Addgene NGS Result
AAATTTCACAAATAAAGCATTTTTTTCACTGCATTCTAGTTGTGGTTTGTCCAAACTCATCAATGTATCT
TATCATGTCTGGCTCTAGCTATCCCGCCCCTAACTCCGCCCATCCCGCCCCTAACTCCGCCCAGTTCCGC
CCATTCTCCGCCCCATGGCTGACTAATTTTTTTTATTTATGCAGAGGCCGAGGCCGCCTCGGCCTCTGAG
CTATTCCAGAAGTAGTGAGGAGGCTTTTTTGGAGGCCTAGGGACGTACCCAATTCGCCCTATAGTGAGTC
GTATTACGCGCGCTCACTGGCCGTCGTTTTACAACGTCGTGACTGGGAAAACCCTGGCGTTACCCAACTT
AATCGCCTTGCAGCACATCCCCCTTTCGCCAGCTGGCGTAATAGCGAAGAGGCCCGCACCGATCGCCCTT
CCCAACAGTTGCGCAGCCTGAATGGCGAATGGG
[124 nt withheld, positions 454-577]
C
[91 nt withheld, positions 579-669]
A
[49 nt withheld, positions 671-719]
CCTTTGACGTTGGAGTCCACGTTCTTT
[37 nt withheld, positions 747-783]
ACCCTATCTCGGTCTATTCTTTTGATTTATAAGGGATTTTGCCGATTTCGGCCTATTGGTTAAAAAATGA
GCTGATTTAACAAAAATTTAACGCGAATTTTAACAAAATATTAACGCTTACAATTTAGGTGGCACTTTTC
GGGGAAATGTGCGCGGAACCCCTATTTGTTTATTTTTCTAAATACATTCAAATATGTATCCGCTCATGAG
ACAATAACCCTGATAAATGCTTCAATAATATTGAAAAAGGAAGAGTATGAGTATTCAACATTTCCGTGTC
GCCCTTATTCCCTTTTTTGCGGCATTTTGCCTTCCTGTTTTTGCTCACCCAGAAACGCTGGTGAAAGTAA
AAGATGCTGAAGATCAGTTGGGTGCACGAGTGGGTTACATCGAACTGGATCTCAACAGCGGTAAGATCCT
TGAGAGTTTTCGCCCCGAAGAACGTTTTCCAATGATGAGCACTTTTAAAGTTCTGCTATGTGGCGCGGTA
TTATCCCGTATTGACGCCGGGCAAGAGCAACTCGGTCGCCGCATACACTATTCTCAGAATGACTTGGTTG
AGTACTCACCAGTCACAGAAAAGCATCTTACGGATGGCATGACAGTAAGAGAATTATGCAGTGCTGCCAT
AACCATGAGTGATAACACTGCGGCCAACTTACTTCTGACAACGATCGGAGGACCGAAGGAGCTAACCGCT
TTTTTGCACAACATGGGGGATCATGTAACTCGCCTTGATCGTTGGGAACCGGAGCTGAATGAAGCCATAC
CAAACGACGAGCGTGACACCACGATGCCTGTAGCAATGGCAACAACGTTGCGCAAACTATTAACTGGCGA
ACTACTTACTCTAGCTTCCCGGCAACAATTAATAGACTGGATGGAGGCGGATAAAGTTGCAGGACCACTT
CTGCGCTCGGCCCTTCCGGCTGGCTGGTTTATTGCTGATAAATCTGGAGCCGGTGAGCGTGGGTCTCGCG
GTATCATTGCAGCACTGGGGCCAGATGGTAAGCCCTCCCGTATCGTAGTTATCTACACGACGGGGAGTCA
GGCAACTATGGATGAACGAAATAGACAGATCGCTGAGATAGGTGCCTCACTGATTAAGCATTGGTAACTG
TCAGACCAAGTTTACTCATATATACTTTAGATTGATTTAAAACTTCATTTTTAATTTAAAAGGATCTAGG
TGAAGATCCTTTTTGATAATCTCATGACCAAAATCCCTTAACGTGAGTTTTCGTTCCACTGAGCGTCAGA
CCCCGTAGAAAAGATCAAAGGATCTTCTTGAGATCCTTTTTTTCTGCGCGTAATCTGCTGCTTGCAAACA
AAAAAACCACCGCTACCAGCGGTGGTTTGTTTGCCGGATCAAGAGCTACCAACTCTTTTTCCGAAGGTAA
CTGGCTTCAGCAGAGCGCAGATACCAAATACTGTTCTTCTAGTGTAGCCGTAGTTAGGCCACCACTTCAA
GAACTCTGTAGCACCGCCTACATACCTCGCTCTGCTAATCCTGTTACCAGTGGCTGCTGCCAGTGGCGAT
AAGTCGTGTCTTACCGGGTTGGACTCAAGACGATAGTTACCGGATAAGGCGCAGCGGTCGGGCTGAACGG
GGGGTTCGTGCACACAGCCCAGCTTGGAGCGAACGACCTACACCGAACTGAGATACCTACAGCGTGAGCT
ATGAGAAAGCGCCACGCTTCCCGAAGGGAGAAAGGCGGACAGGTATCCGGTAAGCGGCAGGGTCGGAACA
GGAGAGCGCACGAGGGAGCTTCCAGGGGGAAACGCCTGGTATCTTTATAGTCCTGTCGGGTTTCGCCACC
TCTGACTTGAGCGTCGATTTTTGTGATGCTCGTCAGGGGGGCGGAGCCTATGGAAAAACGCCAGCAACGC
GGCCTTTTTACGGTTCCTGGCCTTTTGCTGGCCTTTTGCTCACATGTTCTTTCCTGCGTTATCCCCTGAT
TCTGTGGATAACCGTATTACCGCCTTTGAGTGAGCTGATACCGCTCGCCGCAGCCGAACGACCGAGCGCA
GCGAGTCAGTGAGCGAGGAAGCGGAAGAGCGCCCAATACGCAAACCGCCTCTCCCCGCGCGTTGGCCGAT
TCATTAATGCAGCTGGCACGACAGGTTTCCCGACTGGAAAGCGGGCAGTGAGCGCAACGCAATTAATGTG
AGTTAGCTCACTCATTAGGCACCCCAGGCTTTACACTTTATGCTTCCGGCTCGTATGTTGTGTGGAATTG
TGAGCGGATAACAATTTCACACAGGAAACAGCTATGACCATGATTACGCCAAGCGCGCAATTAACCCTCA
CTAAAGGGAACAAAAGCTGGAGCTGCAAGCTTGGCCATTGCATACGTTGTATCCATATCATAATATGTAC
ATTTATATTGGCTCATGTCCAACATTACCGCCATGTTGACATTGATTATTGACTAGTTATTAATAGTAAT
CAATTACGGGGTCATTAGTTCATAGCCCATATATGGAGTTCCGCGTTACATAACTTACGGTAAATGGCCC
GCCTGGCTGACCGCCCAACGACCCCCGCCCATTGACGTCAATAATGACGTATGTTCCCATAGTAACGCCA
ATAGGGACTTTCCATTGACGTCAATGGGTGGAGTATTTACGGTAAACTGCCCACTTGGCAGTACATCAAG
TGTATCATATGCCAAGTACGCCCCCTATTGACGTCAATGACGGTAAATGGCCCGCCTGGCATTATGCCCA
GTACATGACCTTATGGGACTTTCCTACTTGGCAGTACATCTACGTATTAGTCATCGCTATTACCATGGTG
ATGCGGTTTTGGCAGTACATCAATGGGCGTGGATAGCGGTTTGACTCACGGGGATTTCCAAGTCTCCACC
CCATTGACGTCAATGGGAGTTTGTTTTGGCACCAAAATCAACGGGACTTTCCAAAATGTCGTAACAACTC
CGCCCCATTGACGCAAATGGGCGGTAGGCGTGTACGGTGGGAGGTCTATATAAGCAGAGCTCGTTTAGTG
AACCGGGGTCTCTCTGGTTAGACCAGATCTGAGCCTGGGAGCTCTCTGGCTAACTAGGGAACCCACTGCT
TAAGCCTCAATAAAGCTTGCCTTGAGTGCTTCAAGTAGTGTGTGCCCGTCTGTTGTGTGACTCTGGTAAC
TAGAGATCCCTCAGACCCTTTTAGTCAGTGTGGAAAATCTCTAGCAGTGGCGCCCGAACAGGGACTTGAA
AGCGAAAGGGAAACCAGAGGAGCTCTCTCGACGCAGGACTCGGCTTGCTGAAGCGCGCACGGCAAGAGGC
GAGGGGCGGCGACTGGTGAGTACGCCAAAAATTTTGACTAGCGGAGGCTAGAAGGAGAGAGATGGGTGCG
AGAGCGTCAGTATTAAGCGGGGGAGAATTAGATCGCGATGGGAAAAAATTCGGTTAAGGCCAGGGGGAAA
GAAAAAATATAAATTAAAACATATAGTATGGGCAAGCAGGGAGCTAGAACGATTCGCAGTTAATCCTGGC
CTGTTAGAAACATCAGAAGGCTGTAGACAAATACTGGGACAGCTACAACCATCCCTTCAGACAGGATCAG
AAGAACTTAGATCATTATATAATACAGTAGCAACCCTCTATTGTGTGCATCAAAGGATAGAGATAAAAGA
CACCAAGGAAGCTTTAGACAAGATAGAGGAAGAGCAAAACAAAAGTAAGACCACCGCACAGCAAGCGGCC
GCTGATCTTCAGACCTGGAGGAGGAGATATGAGGGACAATTGGAGAAGTGAATTATATAAATATAAAGTA
GTAAAAATTGAACCATTAGGAGTAGCACCCACCAAGGCAAAGAGAAGAGTGGTGCAGAGAGAAAAAAGAG
CAGTGGGAATAGGAGCTTTGTTCCTTGGGTTCTTGGGAGCAGCAGGAAGCACTATGGGCGCAGCGTCAAT
GACGCTGACGGTACAGGCCAGACAATTATTGTCTGGTATAGTGCAGCAGCAGAACAATTTGCTGAGGGCT
ATTGAGGCGCAACAGCATCTGTTGCAACTCACAGTCTGGGGCATCAAGCAGCTCCAGGCAAGAATCCTGG
CTGTGGAAAGATACCTAAAGGATCAACAGCTCCTGGGGATTTGGGGTTGCTCTGGAAAACTCATTTGCAC
CACTGCTGTGCCTTGGAATGCTAGTTGGAGTAATAAATCTCTGGAACAGATTTGGAATCACACGACCTGG
ATGGAGTGGGACAGAGAAATTAACAATTACACAAGCTTAATACACTCCTTAATTGAAGAATCGCAAAACC
AGCAAGAAAAGAATGAACAAGAATTATTGGAATTAGATAAATGGGCAAGTTTGTGGAATTGGTTTAACAT
AACAAATTGGCTGTGGTATATAAAATTATTCATAATGATAGTAGGAGGCTTGGTAGGTTTAAGAATAGTT
TTTGCTGTACTTTCTATAGTGAATAGAGTTAGGCAGGGATATTCACCATTATCGTTTCAGACCCACCTCC
CAACCCCGAGGGGACCCGACAGGCCCGAAGGAATAGAAGAAGAAGGTGGAGAGAGAGACAGAGACAGATC
CATTCGATTAGTGAACGGATCTCGACGGTATCGGTTAACTTTTAAAAGAAAAGGGGGGATTGGGGGGTAC
AGTGCAGGGGAAAGAATAGTAGACATAATAGCAACAGACATACAAACTAAAGAATTACAAAAACAAATTA
CAAAAATTCAAAATTTTATCGATCACGAGACTAGCCTCGAGAGATCTGATCATAATCAGCCATACCACAT
TTGTAGAGGTTTTACTTGCTTTAAAAAACCTCCCACACCTCCCCCTGAACCTGAAACATAAAATGAATGC
AATTGTTGTTGTTAACTTGTTTATTGCAGCTTATAATGGTTACAAATAAGGCAATAGCATCACAAATTTC
ACAAATAAGGCATTTTTTTCACTGCATTCTAGTTTTGGTTTGTCCAAACTCATCAATGTATCTTATCATG
TCTGGATCTCAAATCCCTCGGAAGCTGCGCCTGTCATCGAATTCCTGCAGCCCGGTGCATGACTAAGCTA
GCTCAGTTAGCCTCCCCCATCTCCCCTAGAGGATCCCCCTGTTCCACCTCTTGAAGGCTATGTAGGCCAC
AAGGCCCACAACCACAGCAGCCAGGATGGAGCAATAGACAGGGATGAGGTTGTCGGTGGTGCCTCGGGTC
ACCACGGGCTGGGAGCTGCCCATCACTGTGGTCACCACACCTGCCACCGTGCTGGCTATGAGGTCTTGTT
CTGGAGGTGCCTCAGGCTCCTGGGTGCTGGGGGCTGTGCTGTCCGAGCCCTCTGGGGGTGTGGACCGTGT
AATCCAACGGCCAGGGATCTCCTCGCACTCGGCGTCGGCCCAGCGTGTGCACTCGCGGAGCTGGCGCTCG
GTGTCCTCGCACACGGTGCAGGGCAGGCACGGGTCCACGTGGTTGGCCTCGTCGGAATACGTGCCGTCGG
GGCACTCCTCGCACACGGTGTTCTGCTTGTCCTGGCAGGAGAACACGAGGCCCGAGCCCGCCTCGCACAC
GCGGCACGCCTCGCAGCGCCCAGTCGTCTCATCCTGGTAGTAGCCGTAGGCGCAGCGGCACACGGCGTCG
TCGGCCTCCACGCACGGCGCCGACATGCTCTGGAGCCCCACGCACTCGGTGCACGGCTTGCACGGCTCGG
TCGCGCTCACCACGTCGGAGAACGTCACGCTGTCCAGGCAGGGCTCACACACGGTCTGGTTGGCTCCACA
AGGCTGGGCCACACCCTCGCCCAGGTTGCAGGCTTTGCAGCACTCACCGCTGTGTGTGTACAGGCCTGTG
GGGCATGCCTCCTTGGCACCTCCAAGGGACACCCCCAGAAGCAGCAACAGCAGCAGGCGCGGCCCGTCCA
TGGCGCGGCCGGTGGCACCTGCCCCCATCGCCCGCCTCCCGCGGCAGCGCTCGACTTCCAGCTCGGTCCG
CTTTGCGGACTGATGGGGCTGCGCTGCGCTGCGCTCCAGCGCCCCCCCTGCCCGCCGGAGCTGGCCGCGG
CCCGAATTCCGCGGAGGCTGGATCGGTCCCGGTGTCTTCTATGGAGGTCAAAACAGCGTGGATGGCGTCT
CCAGGCGATCTGACGGTTCACTAAACGAGCTCTGCTTATATAGGCCTCCCACCGTACACGCCTACCCTCG
AGAAGCTTGATATCGAATTCCACGGGGTTGGGGTTGCGCCTTTTCCAAGGCAGCCCTGGGTTTGCGCAGG
GACGCGGCTGCTCTGGGCGTGGTTCCGGGAAACGCAGCGGCGCCGACCCTGGGTCTCGCACATTCTTCAC
GTCCGTTCGCAGCGTCACCCGGATCTTCGCCGCTACCCTTGTGGGCCCCCCGGCGACGCTTCCTGCTCCG
CCCCTAAGTCGGGAAGGTTCCTTGCGGTTCGCGGCGTGCCGGACGTGACAAACGGAAGCCGCACGTCTCA
CTAGTACCCTCGCAGACGGACAGCGCCAGGGAGCAATGGCAGCGCGCCGACCGCGATGGGCTGTGGCCAA
TAGCGGCTGCTCAGCAGGGCGCGCCGAGAGCAGCGGCCGGGAAGGGGCGGTGCGGGAGGCGGGGTGTGGG
GCGGTAGTGTGGGCCCTGTTCCTGCCCGCGCGGTGTTCCGCATTCTGCAAGCCTCCGGAGCGCACGTCGG
CAGTCGGCTCCCTCGTTGACCGAATCACCGACCTCTCTCCCCAGGGGGATCCACCGGTACCGGCATGGTA
AGTAAGGGTGAAGAACTTATAAAGGAAAACATGCATATGAAGCTCTATATGGAGGGAACTGTGGACAACC
ACCATTTTAAATGCACATCAGAGGGAGAAGGAAAACCTTATGAAGGGACTCAAACTATGCGCATAAAAGT
CGTGGAAGGAGGTCCCCTTCCCTTTGCTTTTGATATCCTGGCCACATCTTTTCTTTACGGCAGTAAAACA
TTCATCAATCACACTCAGGGCATTCCCGATTTCTTTAAACAGAGCTTTCCCGAGGGGTTCACCTGGGAGC
GGGTTACAACATACGAAGACGGTGGGGTCCTCACCGCAACTCAAGATACTTCCCTCCAGGACGGTTGTCT
TATTTATAACGTGAAAATCCGGGGCGTCAATTTCACTTCCAATGGCCCAGTAATGCAAAAGAAGACTCTC
GGCTGGGAAGCATTTACTGAAACATTGTATCCAGCCGATGGTGGACTCGAGGGTAGGAATGACATGGCTC
TCAAGCTCGTTGGAGGCAGCCACCTCATTGCTAATGCCAAAACAACTTACCGCTCCAAAAAACCCGCTAA
GAATTTGAAAATGCCCGGCGTGTACTATGTGGATTATCGGCTCGAGAGGATTAAAGAGGCTAACAATGAG
ACATACGTGGAACAACATGAAGTTGCAGTTGCACGCTATTGCGATCTTCCCTCCAAGCTGGGTCATAAAC
TGAATGGATCAGCCTCCAACGTGAGGGTGTCCAACGGAAGCCCTTCCTTGGAGCGGATGGACGCTCGCCA
AGCCGAACATCCAAAGCCTAGTGCCTGTAGGAACCTTTTTGGGCCCGTCAACCACGAAGAACTCACTCGG
GATCTGGAGAAGCACTGCAGAGATATGGAGGAAGCAAGCCAAAGGAAATGGAACGCCGATGCCCAGAACC
ATAAACCCCTGGAAGGGAGATACGAGTGGCAAGAAGTTGAGCGCGGGAGTTTGCCCGAGTTTTACTATCG
GCCACCTAGGCCCCCTAAGTCTGCTTGTAAGGTTTTGGCTCAGGAGAGCCAGGACGTCTCTGGGAGTCGC
CAAGCTGTACCCCTTATTGGGTCTCAGGCAAACTCCGAAGACCGCCATCTGGTTGACCAGATGCCCGACA
GCTCCGACAACCCAGCTGGTCTCGCAGAGCAGTGTCCAGGAATGCGGAAACGACCCGCCGCTGAGGACTC
AAGTTCACAGAACAAACGGGCTAATAGGACCGAAGAGAATGTGAGTGATGGGTCTCCTAACGCCGGTACA
GTTGAGCAGACCCCTAAGAAGCCCGGTCTGAGACGCCAGACGTGAGTCGACAATCAACCTCTGGATTACA
AAATTTGTGAAAGATTGACTGGTATTCTTAACTATGTTGCTCCTTTTACGCTATGTGGATACGCTGCTTT
AATGCCTTTGTATCATGCTATTGCTTCCCGTATGGCTTTCATTTTCTCCTCCTTGTATAAATCCTGGTTG
CTGTCTCTTTATGAGGAGTTGTGGCCCGTTGTCAGGCAACGTGGCGTGGTGTGCACTGTGTTTGCTGACG
CAACCCCCACTGGTTGGGGCATTGCCACCACCTGTCAGCTCCTTTCCGGGACTTTCGCTTTCCCCCTCCC
TATTGCCACGGCGGAACTCATCGCCGCCTGCCTTGCCCGCTGCTGGACAGGGGCTCGGCTGTTGGGCACT
GACAATTCCGTGGTGTTGTCGGGGAAGCTGACGTCCTTTCCATGGCTGCTCGCCTGTGTTGCCACCTGGA
TTCTGCGCGGGACGTCCTTCTGCTACGTCCCTTCGGCCCTCAATCCAGCGGACCTTCCTTCCCGCGGCCT
GCTGCCGGCTCTAGAGCCTCTTCCGCGTCTTCGCCTTCCCGGGTCGAGCTCGGTACCTTTAAGACCAATG
ACTTACAAGGCAGCTGTAGATCTTAGCCACTTTTTAAAAGAAAAGGGGGGACTGGAAGGGCTAATTCACT
CCCAACGAAGACAAGATCTGCTTTTTGCTTGTACTGGGTCTCTCTGGTTAGACCAGATCTGAGCCTGGGA
GCTCTCTGGCTAACTAGGGAACCCACTGCTTAAGCCTCAATAAAGCTTGCCTTGAGTGCTTCAAGTAGTG
TGTGCCCGTCTGTTGTGTGACTCTGGTAACTAGAGATCCCTCAGACCCTTTTAGTCAGTGTGGAAAATCT
CTAGCAGTAGTAGTTCATGTCATCTTATTATTCAGTATTTATAACTTGCAAAGAAATGAATATCAGAGAG
TGAGAGGAACTTGTTTATTGCAGCTTATAATGGTTACAAATAAAGCAATAGCATCAC
Features (pLannotate 1.2.2; 33 found; start..end, strand, type, name):
    112..247     +  rep_origin     SV40 ori: SV40 origin of replication
    268..286     -  promoter       T7 promoter: promoter for bacteriophage T7 RNA polymerase
    294..449     +  CDS            lacZα (fragment): LacZα fragment of β-galactosidase; lacZ fragment
    454..882     +  rep_origin     f1 ori (sequence partly withheld): f1 bacteriophage origin of replication; arrow indicates direction of (+) strand synthesis
    935..1039    +  promoter       AmpR promoter: bla
   1040..1900    +  CDS            AmpR: β-lactamase; bla; confers resistance to ampicillin, carbenicillin, and related antibiotics
   2071..2659    +  rep_origin     ori: high-copy-number ColE1/pMB1/pBR322/pUC origin of replication
   2842..2934    +  CDS            lacI (fragment): lac repressor; lacI; The lac repressor binds to the lac operator to inhibit transcription in E. coli. This inhibition can be relieved by adding lactose or isopropyl-β-D-thiogalactopyranoside (IPTG).
   2947..2968    +  protein_bind   CAP binding site: CAP binding activates transcription in the presence of cAMP. E. coli catabolite activator protein
   2983..3013    +  promoter       lac promoter: promoter for the E. coli lac operon
   3021..3037    +  protein_bind   lac operator: The lac repressor binds to the lac operator to inhibit transcription in E. coli. This inhibition can be relieved by adding lactose or isopropyl-β-D-thiogalactopyranoside (IPTG). lac repressor encoded by lacI
   3082..3100    +  promoter       T3 promoter: promoter for bacteriophage T3 RNA polymerase
   3201..3580    +  enhancer       CMV enhancer: human cytomegalovirus immediate early enhancer
   3581..3784    +  promoter       CMV promoter: human cytomegalovirus (CMV) immediate early promoter
   3799..3979    +  LTR            5' LTR (truncated): truncated 5' long terminal repeat (LTR) from HIV-1
   4026..4151    +  misc_feature   HIV-1 Ψ: packaging signal of human immunodeficiency virus type 1
   4135..4498    +  CDS            HIV-1 gag (fragment): gag protein from human immunodeficiency virus 1; gag
   4644..4877    +  misc_feature   RRE: The Rev response element (RRE) of HIV-1 allows for Rev-dependent mRNA export from the nucleus to the cytoplasm.
   5254..5354    +  CDS            Rev (fragment): human immunodeficiency virus 1 (HIV-1) Rev protein; rev; enhances nuclear export of unspliced and incompletely spliced viral mRNAs
   5373..5490    +  misc_feature   cPPT/CTS: central polypurine tract and central termination sequence of HIV-1
   5520..5604    +  CDS            large T antigen (fragment): large T antigen from SV40 (simian virus 40)
   5627..5761    +  polyA_signal   SV40 poly(A) signal: SV40 polyadenylation signal
   5789..5808    -  misc_feature   MCS (fragment): pBluescript multiple cloning site
   5864..6691    -  CDS            NGFR (fragment): TNR16_HUMAN - Also known as TNFRSF16. Experimental evidence at protein level: Swiss-Prot protein existence level 1. Low affinity receptor which can bind to NGF, BDNF, NTF3, and NTF4. Forms a heterodimeric receptor with SORCS2 that binds the precursor forms of NGF, BDNF and NTF3 with high affinity, and has much lower affinity for mature NGF and BDNF (PubMed:24908487). Plays an important role in differentiation and survival of specific neuronal populations during development (By similarity). Can mediate cell survival as well as cell death of neural cells. Plays a role in the inactivation of RHOA
   6901..6939    -  promoter       minimal CMV promoter: human cytomegalovirus (CMV) immediate early promoter
   6941..6964    -  misc_feature   MCS (fragment): pBluescript multiple cloning site
   6967..7477    +  promoter       hPGK promoter: human phosphoglycerate kinase 1 promoter
   7498..8208    +  CDS            mTagBFP2: mTagBFP2 is a basic (constitutively fluorescent) blue fluorescent protein published in 2011, derived from Entacmaea quadricolor. It is reported to be a very rapidly-maturing monomer with very low acid sensitivity.
   8218..8805    +  CDS            Cdkn1b: CDN1B_MOUSE - Experimental evidence at protein level: Swiss-Prot protein existence level 1. Important regulator of cell cycle progression (PubMed:8033213, PubMed:12972555). Inhibits the kinase activity of CDK2 bound to cyclin A, but has little inhibitory activity on CDK2 bound to SPDYA (By similarity). Involved in G1 arrest. Potent inhibitor of cyclin E- and cyclin A-CDK2 complexes (PubMed:8033213). Forms a complex with cyclin type D-CDK4 complexes and is involved in the assembly, stability, and modulation of CCND1-CDK4 complex activation. Acts either as an inhibitor or an activator of cyclin
   8815..9361    +  misc_feature   WPRE (fragment): woodchuck hepatitis virus posttranscriptional regulatory element
   9376..9444    +  CDS            nef (fragment): NEF_HV1Z2 - Experimental evidence at protein level: Swiss-Prot protein existence level 1. Extracellular Nef protein targets CD4(+) T-lymphocytes for apoptosis by interacting with CXCR4 surface receptors. From Human immunodeficiency virus type 1 group M subtype D (isolate Z2/CDC-Z34) (HIV-1).
   9446..9679    +  LTR            3' LTR (ΔU3): self-inactivating 3' long terminal repeat (LTR) from HIV-1
   9751..72      +  polyA_signal   SV40 poly(A) signal (across the origin): SV40 polyadenylation signal
