[The description below was written by a language model from this plasmid's Addgene catalogue record and pLannotate feature annotations shown in this document.]
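Description:
p70.unipA.NGFR.mCMV.PGK.mBFP2.p27K.WPRE is a 9.8 kb plasmid catalogued as a mammalian expression vector on the depositor's p48 backbone. Its feature table shows the architecture of a third-generation, self-inactivating HIV-1 lentiviral transfer vector. A CMV enhancer/promoter replaces the U3 region upstream of a truncated 5' LTR and drives production of the viral genomic RNA. This is followed by the Ψ packaging signal with a gag fragment, the Rev response element, the cPPT/CTS, and a ΔU3 3' LTR with a downstream SV40 polyadenylation signal. In bacteria the plasmid replicates from a high-copy ColE1/pUC-type origin and is selected with ampicillin. It also carries an f1 origin, an SV40 origin and pBluescript-derived remnants (lac elements, T3 and T7 promoters).

The payload is a bidirectional expression cassette. In the sense orientation, the human PGK promoter drives mTagBFP2 fused to the N terminus of mouse Cdkn1b (p27Kip1), a cyclin-dependent kinase inhibitor involved in G1 arrest, and a WPRE follows to enhance transcript expression. Abutting the PGK promoter in the antisense orientation is a minimal CMV promoter, which drives a fragment of human NGFR (the low-affinity nerve growth factor receptor). Beyond the end of this antisense unit lies an SV40 poly(A) element annotated on the forward strand, which probably corresponds to the "unipA" of the name, although the record does not define that term. Truncated NGFR is commonly used as a surface marker for identifying or sorting transduced cells, but the record does not state its role here. The "K" in p27K is likewise not explained. The stated purpose is delivery of the blue fluorescent p27 fusion, and the associated publication concerns senescent cell-derived extracellular vesicles and cancer recurrence.
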