Addgene plasmid #228766: p70.unipA.NGFR.mCMV.PGK.mBFP2.p27K.WPRE
Purpose: insert a blue fluorescent protein mBFP2, a cyclin-dependent kinase inhibitor p27K
Depositing lab: Ferdinando Pucci. Depositing organization: Oregon Health & Science University. Publication: Senescent Cell-Derived Extracellular Vesicles Inhibit Cancer Recurrence by Coordinating Immune Surveillance. Ziglari T, Calistri NL, Finan JM, Derrick DS, Nakayasu ES, Burnet MC, Kyle JE, Hoare M, Heiser LM, Pucci F. Cancer Res. 2025 Mar 3;85(5):859-874. doi: 10.1158/0008-5472.CAN-24-0875. PubMed 39804967.
Backbone
  Vector backbone: p48
  Backbone manufacturer: Ferdinando Pucci
  Vector type: Mammalian Expression
Growth in bacteria
  Bacterial resistance: Ampicillin, 100 μg/mL
  Growth temperature: 37°C
  Growth strain: NEB Stable
  Copy number: Unknown
Gene/Insert
  Gene/Insert name: p27 kinase inhibitor
  Species: M. musculus (mouse)
  Entrez Gene: Cdkn1b (a.k.a. Kip1, p27, p27Kip1)
  Tag / fusion protein: mTagBFP2 (N terminal on insert)
Terms and licenses: Academic/Nonprofit Terms; Industry Terms: Not Available to Industry
Depositor comments: Please visit https://ssrn.com/abstract=4912248 for preprint.
How to cite: p70.unipA.NGFR.mCMV.PGK.mBFP2.p27K.WPRE was a gift from Ferdinando Pucci (Addgene plasmid # 228766 ; http://n2t.net/addgene:228766 ; RRID:Addgene_228766)
